Addgene plasmid #82563: pEMS1938
Purpose: High copy number plasmid containing Ple261 (CLDN5 MiniPromoter) insert.
Depositing lab: Elizabeth Simpson. Depositing organization: University of British Columbia. Publication: Ferroportin-mediated iron export from vascular endothelial cells in retina and brain. Baumann BH, Shu W, Song Y, Simpson EM, Lakhal-Littleton S, Dunaief JL. Exp Eye Res. 2019 Jul 16:107728. doi: 10.1016/j.exer.2019.107728. PubMed 31323276.
Backbone
  Vector backbone: pJ248
  Vector type: Pleiades Promoter Project [sic, Pleaides Plieades]
Growth in bacteria
  Bacterial resistance: Ampicillin, 100 μg/mL
  Growth temperature: 37°C
  Growth strain: DH5alpha
  Copy number: High Copy
Gene/Insert
  Gene/Insert name: Ple261 (alt name: CLDN5 MiniPromoter)
  Species: H. sapiens (human)
  Insert size (bp): 2963
  Cloning method: Unknown
  Sequencing primers: 5′ rrnB-T1-term-F (5'-ACGAAAGGCTCAGTCGAAAG-3'); 3′ M13-F20
Resource information
  A portion of this plasmid was derived from a plasmid made by: Plasmid commercially synthesized by DNA2.0
Terms and licenses: Academic/Nonprofit Terms; Industry Terms
Depositor comments: Please see the annotated GenBank file and the additional image file for the specific location of the minipromoter in this plasmid. Please see the following publication for more information: rAAV-compatible MiniPromoters for restricted expression in the brain and eye. de Leeuw et al. Mol Brain. 2016 May 10;9(1):52. doi: 10.1186/s13041-016-0232-4. PMID 27164903
How to cite: pEMS1938 was a gift from Elizabeth Simpson (Addgene plasmid # 82563 ; http://n2t.net/addgene:82563 ; RRID:Addgene_82563)
