[The description below was written by a language model from this plasmid's Addgene catalogue record and pLannotate feature annotations shown in this document.]
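Description:
pEMS1938 is a high-copy bacterial cloning plasmid from the Pleiades Promoter Project that serves as a storage and source vector for Ple261, a 2,963 bp human CLDN5 MiniPromoter. It is built on the commercially synthesized pJ248 backbone and totals 7,835 nt. Replication in E. coli relies on a high-copy ColE1/pUC-type origin, and the catalogue lists ampicillin as the selection, consistent with an intact β-lactamase gene and its promoter. The automated annotation also detects a string of additional resistance sequences downstream of AmpR: a near full-length kanamycin phosphotransferase, two chloramphenicol acetyltransferase fragments, a gentamicin acetyltransferase and a small integrase fragment. The record does not indicate whether any of these are functional or meant to be used. Fragments of the rrnB T1 and T2 terminators, a 5S rRNA segment and a short lacZα remnant flank the cloning region, where the terminators would insulate the insert from read-through transcription.

The feature table leaves roughly the first 3 kb of the sequence unannotated. This matches the stated insert size and lies next to the rrnB T1 terminator, where one sequencing primer anneals, so the MiniPromoter probably sits there, although the depositor refers users to the annotated GenBank file for its exact position. No reporter, coding sequence, polyadenylation signal or viral element is annotated, so the plasmid appears to carry the promoter alone rather than an expression cassette. MiniPromoters of this series are compact assemblies of human regulatory sequence designed to fit rAAV vectors and give restricted expression in brain and eye. The associated publication concerns vascular endothelial cells in retina and brain. The plasmid's likely use is as a template for subcloning Ple261 upstream of a gene of interest in a delivery vector.
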