Features (pLannotate 1.2.2; 13 found; start..end, strand, type, name):
   3062..3102    -  terminator     rrnB T1 terminator (fragment): transcription terminator T1 from the E. coli rrnB gene
   3104..3219    -  ncRNA          5S rRNA: Accession: RF00001 - 5S ribosomal RNA
   3250..3274    +  CDS            KanR (fragment): aminoglycoside phosphotransferase; aph(3')-Ia; confers resistance to kanamycin in bacteria or G418 (Geneticin®) in eukaryotes
   3304..3400    +  promoter       AmpR promoter (fragment): bla
   3403..4263    +  CDS            AmpR: β-lactamase; bla; confers resistance to ampicillin, carbenicillin, and related antibiotics
   4278..5067    +  CDS            KanR: aminoglycoside phosphotransferase; aph(3')-Ia; confers resistance to kanamycin in bacteria or G418 (Geneticin®) in eukaryotes
   5082..5372    +  CDS            CmR (fragment): chloramphenicol acetyltransferase; cat; confers resistance to chloramphenicol
   5377..5709    +  CDS            CmR (fragment): chloramphenicol acetyltransferase; cat; confers resistance to chloramphenicol
   5729..5800    -  CDS            int (fragment): INT2_ECOLX - Protein inferred from homology: Swiss-Prot protein existence level 3. Putative integrase believed to be involved in the insertion of antibiotic resistance genes into plasmids and transposons. From Escherichia coli.
   5883..6416    +  CDS            GmR: gentamycin acetyltransferase; aacC1; confers resistance to gentamycin
   6538..7126    +  rep_origin     ori: high-copy-number ColE1/pMB1/pBR322/pUC origin of replication
   7351..7368    +  terminator     rrnB T2 terminator (fragment): transcription terminator T2 from the E. coli rrnB gene
   7393..7412    -  CDS            lacZα (fragment): LacZα fragment of β-galactosidase; lacZ fragment
>Addgene plasmid #82563 | pEMS1938 | depositor full sequence | sequence record 157010 | Full Sequence
ATGCATTTAGAATAAATTTTGTGTCGCCCTTATTCGACTCTTTTGGCGCGCCACCCGAAGGCCCGCAGAA
CCCCCAAGGCCGTGCTGCGCGGCGCCCTGGGCGGGCCCTGGTGCCTTTGCGCCCGCGCTCCCGGCTCTTG
GCCCCAGTCCGTTTGCCCCGCGGGTCTGTCGCACCTCCTGGGTCTGCCAGCTCCTGCCGGGGGGTACCCT
CTTTGAAGGTTCGGGGGCGGATTCTGTCCCCCGGGCCCGGCCCCCCGGCCCGAAGCAGCCAATCCGTGCG
CGGGTCATCGTGCCGCAGCCAATCACAGAGCCTCTGGCAGCTGAAGTTAGGGAAACAACGGCTCTTGAGG
GGTAGCTGAGGGCGCGGGACCGCTCCCCGCCCGGCAGCCGCCCCCAGCCCCACCCGCCGTTGTCCTAGTC
GCGGCCGAGCGCATTCTGGGCTGGCCTAGGGCGCGCTTCTTGGGCCGCCTCCCTGCGCGTCCCGGCCCCG
TCACTTCAGAAGGCGCTCGACCCCCAGTCTGCACCACCCAGTCCACTCCCACATCCCCGACTGAGCCGGG
TGGTCTCTTCCACTCGAGCCAGCTCCACTTCCCTGACCAAGGTTTGCAGAAGCCCCCCACCCCGTCACCG
CCGTAGAGGCCCTCGTAGGGGGGCTCTCCAGAAAGCCCGCCCCGGGGTCCAAGCCCCACCCAGGCCCTTT
CTCGCACTCTCACTCTCCAGCCCCGCTCTGAGTCCCAGCACTGTCTCTCTCATCCCATGGCAAACAGAGA
GGCCAGGCAGGCGTGTGGAGGTCAGGCCCAGGGCCCCAGCCTCACCCCCCATGCCACTCACTGCCTCTCT
GGAGCCTGAGTCTCTGGCAAAAAGCGGTGGCACAGGGGCTTTCCCCCTGCCTGGCGACCCCCACTCTCCC
AAGCCGCAGGGGCTTCCCAGACCTCTCAATCTTCACAGGGGCTGCTCCTCTTCCTGCGGTACTGCCCGCA
CCCCATCCTTGGGGGTCCAGTTCAGGTGACACCACTTCAGGAAGTTCCCAGTGACCCAGCACACTGGGTG
TAGCACCCAGGGGCAGTGGTGGCCCCAGGCCTAGCAGCCTGCTCTGGCCTTCAGACAGGAGAGACAAAGG
GACACGGAGGGGCTGTGCCCTGCCCTCCCACCAGTGGCGATGGTGTCCCTGGCACCCCAGCCCCCAGGCC
ACCCTCCGGAAGCCAACTTGGAGTTTCCTGGCCAGGAGGAAGAGCCCCCATCCTTGCTGGAGGAGGGAGG
CGCGGGATTTCCGGGCATTCTTCTGCACAATGGCCCAGCCATTTCTCGAAAGGTCCACTGGTGTGGACAC
TCCGGGCCCCCTGAGGCTCAGGTGGGGGCACGCGGCTCCAAAACCCACAGCCCCATGGGGGCACCAGCCC
CTTTCTAGTAGTTCTTTCCCCAGTCTCTCTCGGCCCCTTTGTTTCCAGTAAAGTTTGAACTCCAGGCCCT
GGACTGAGGCCACTGGGTGCCCAGTTCTTTTATCTGGTCTGTGCTCAGTTCCATTGGACAGGGCCCTCCA
TAGAAAAAGTATGGCACTGAGGCTGGTCACAGATGTGGGAGGTTTGATGACTTTCTCCCTCCTGGGGCCC
GGTTCCCTTCTCCCCCTTCAGATGGCTCTGAGATGGTAAATGAGATAAGGCCAGCGTCTGGCTCACCTAG
TCAGGGAATGGAGTTGGAGTAAGACAGGGCAATTTTAAATTTTCTTTATAGTTTGAGCTTTCTTTCTCAA
ATACAGCTGTTATCTTTATAATAAAACAAACACAAAAATGACAAGAAAATCAGTAAAAGGGGACTATTGG
CCAACAATTCTGTCTTCCCTTCCCAGTGCCTCTGCCAGTGTACTCATCCATCCACCAGCAGCTATGGCCC
AGGGGCGTGCAGCCTGGCTCCTCAGAATGGCACATGGAGCTGGGCTCCTCCCAGGAGCCACATTCCTTCC
CACCTCCCCCCAGAGGCAGGCATGGGCAACTGAATGCAAACAAGATGAAGAGGAAGGACACTGTAAACTA
AACAATTGTTAGCTGCCAGACGCAGCCACAACCTGGAGTCACAGAGCCCTCCTGGACTCAGGGCCAAAAG
AGACCTACACAAGGTCACATAGTGACCCAGTCCTTCCCAGAACCAGTAGTCTTTGGAGCTTAAAAACATA
AGCATAGGTAATCTTACCATTTAAATCTAGTTTTCCTGAAGATGCCTGTGTGCCTTTGGCCAACAGGATC
TTTGTCCAAGGTGACAATGAAGATAGTATACCATGAGCCCATACTGCCTGCAGAGTCGTGGCTGCCAAAA
TTAACAGCTGTGGAATTATTTGTGACCCTGTTAAGGATAAACATATTTGTCCCTTTTCATTTTATGATCA
GCAACTGCTAAAGTTCTTACTTGTAATTGCAATTTACTGCCCTCACTGTATTGCTTAGTTTAGAGGTGGA
CACAGAAAGAATGGAACATTTGTTTTCTTTTGGGTCTGAGCTATGAATTTGGGCCGCATTATCATGCAGG
CCTTGGCCCCTCTGTCTCTGCAAGATTGGGCTTTCCTGTTTTTGTCATTCTCAGCTTACTTCGCAGGCAT
GCTTTGTGTAGAGGAGAAAAATACCCTCCAAAGAACCTCCCAAGGAGGTTACCAGGTACACGGTTCAGCC
AAGTGGGTGACTCAATGGGATGCATCTCTTTGTGTTTGTCAGGGCCGGGAAGGGTGTGACAGCATGTGGG
GAGAGACTCAGTTCCCAGCCAAATAACTTTACCACCTGAGCTATGAGGCAGTTCCTGCACATCACCACTC
CAGCAGGGTCCAGCCTTGCTGCGGCAGAAAGCGAGTGTGTGGGAAAGCAAATGGCTCCACACGACGCTTG
CAGTGTTCAGAGGGATGAGTATGAATTGTGTGTATCTCAGGGACCCCTTTGACCCATGAATACATGTATA
GAGTATTCTCTATTATGTGGGTGAAGTGTATCTACTTACATACTTAAGTATTTGTGAGTAAAACGAGAAA
AAAAACGCGTCCCCGAGTCGAATAAGGGCGACACCCCTCAATTAGCCCGGGCGAAAGGCCCAGTCTTTCG
ACTGAGCCTTTCGTTTTATTTGATGCCTGGCAGTTCCCTACTCTCGCATGGGGAGTCCCCACACTACCAT
CGGCGCTACGGCGTTTCACTTCTGAGTTCGGCATGGGGTCAGGTGGGACCACCGCGCTACTGCCGCCAGG
CAAACAAGGGGTGTTATGAGCCATATTCAGGTATAAATGGGCTCGCGATAATGTTCAGAATTGGTTAATT
GGTTGTAACACTGACCCCTATTTGTTTATTTTTCTAAATACATTCAAATATGTATCCGCTCATGAGACAA
TAACCCTGATAAATGCTTCAATAATATTGAAAAAGGAAGAATATGAGTATTCAACATTTCCGTGTCGCCC
TTATTCCCTTTTTTGCGGCATTTTGCCTTCCTGTTTTTGCTCACCCAGAAACGCTGGTGAAAGTAAAAGA
TGCTGAAGATCAGTTGGGTGCACGAGTGGGTTACATCGAACTGGATCTCAACAGCGGTAAGATCCTTGAG
AGTTTTCGCCCCGAAGAACGTTTTCCAATGATGAGCACTTTTAAAGTTCTGCTATGTGGCGCGGTATTAT
CCCGTATTGACGCCGGGCAAGAGCAACTCGGTCGCCGCATACACTATTCTCAGAATGACTTGGTTGAGTA
CTCACCAGTCACAGAAAAGCATCTTACGGATGGCATGACAGTAAGAGAATTATGCAGTGCTGCCATAACC
ATGAGTGATAACACTGCGGCCAACTTACTTCTGACAACGATCGGAGGACCGAAGGAGCTAACCGCTTTTT
TGCACAACATGGGGGATCATGTAACTCGCCTTGATCGTTGGGAACCGGAGCTGAATGAAGCCATACCAAA
CGACGAGCGTGACACCACGATGCCTGTAGCGATGGCAACAACGTTGCGCAAACTATTAACTGGCGAACTA
CTTACTCTAGCTTCCCGGCAACAATTAATAGACTGGATGGAGGCGGATAAAGTTGCAGGACCACTTCTGC
GCTCGGCCCTTCCGGCTGGCTGGTTTATTGCTGATAAATCCGGAGCCGGTGAGCGTGGTTCTCGCGGTAT
CATCGCAGCGCTGGGGCCAGATGGTAAGCCCTCCCGTATCGTAGTTATCTACACGACGGGGAGTCAGGCA
ACTATGGATGAACGAAATAGACAGATCGCTGAGATAGGTGCCTCACTGATTAAGCATTGGTAAAGGAGGA
AAAAAAAATGAGCCATATTCAACGGGAAACGTCGAGGCCGCGATTAAATTCCAACATGGATGCTGATTTA
TATGGGTATAAATGGGCTCGCGATAATGTCGGGCAATCAGGTGCGACAATCTATCGCTTGTATGGGAAGC
CCGATGCGCCAGAGTTGTTTCTGAAACATGGCAAAGGTAGCGTTGCCAATGATGTTACAGATGAGATGGT
CAGACTAAACTGGCTGACGGAATTTATGCCACTTCCGACCATCAAGCATTTTATCCGTACTCCTGATGAT
GCATGGTTACTCACCACTGCGATCCCCGGAAAAACAGCGTTCCAGGTATTAGAAGAATATCCTGATTCAG
GTGAAAATATTGTTGATGCGCTGGCAGTGTGCACCTGTTTGTAATTGTCCTTTTAACAGCGATCGCGTAT
TTCGCCTCGCTCAGGCGCAATCACGAATGAATAACGGTTTGGTTGATGCGAGTGATTTTGATGACGAGCG
TAATGGCTGGCCTGTTGAACAAGTCTGGAAAGAAATGCATAAACTTTTGCCATTCTCACCGGATTCAGTC
GTCACTCATGGTGATTTCTCACTTGATAACCTTATTTTTGACGAGGGGAAATTAATAGGTTGTATTGATG
TTGGACGAGTCGGAATCGCAGACCGATACCAGGATCTTGCCATCCTATGGAACTGCCTCGGTGAGTTTTC
TCCTTCATTACAGAAACGGCTTTTTCAAAAATATGGTATTGATAATCCTGATATGAATAAATTGCAGTTT
CATTTGATGCTCGATGAGTTTTTCTAAAGGAGGAAAAAAAAATGGAGAAAAAAATCACTGGATATACCAC
CGTTGATATATCCCAATGGCATCGTAAAGAACATTTTGAGGCATTTCAGTCAGTTGCTCAATGTACCTAT
AACCAGACCGTTCAGCTGGATATTACGGCCTTTTTAAAGACCGTAAAGAAAAATAAGCACAAGTTTTATC
CGGCCTTTATTCACATTCTTGCCCGCCTGATGAATGCTCATCCGGAGTTCCGTATGGCAATGAAAGACGG
TGAGCTGGTGATATGGGATAGTGTTCACCCTTGTTACACCGTTTTCCATGAGTGCACACGACGATTTCCG
GCAGTTTCTACACATATATTCGCAAGATGTGGCGTGTTACGGTGAAAACCTGGCCTATTTCCCTAAAGGG
TTTATTGAGAATATGTTTTTCGTCAGCGCCAATCCCTGGGTGAGTTTCACCAGTTTTGATTTAAACGTGG
CCAATATGGACAACTTCTTCGCCCCCGTTTTCACTATGGGCAAATATTATACGCAAGGCGACAAGGTGCT
GATGCCGCTGGCGATTCAGGTTCATCATGCCGTCTGTGATGGCTTCCATGTCGGCAGAATGCTTAATGAA
TTACAACAGTACTGCGATGAGTGGCAGGGCGGGGCGTAAACGCCGAGGAGGAAAAAAAAATGCGCTCACG
CAACTGGTCCAGAACCTTGACCGAACGCAGCGGTGGTAACGGCGCAGTGGCGGTTTTCATGGCTTGTTAT
GACTGTTTTTTTGTACAGTCTATGCCTCGGGCATCCAAGCAGCAAGCGCGTTACGCCGTGGGTCGATGTT
TGATGTTATGGAGCAGCAACGATGTTACGCAGCAGGGCAGTCGCCCTAAAACAAAGTTAGGTGGCTCAAG
TATGGGCATCATTCGCACATGTAGGCTCGGCCCTGACCAAGTCAAATCCATGCGGGCTGCTCTTGATCTT
TTCGGTCGTGAGTTCGGTGACGTAGCCACCTACTCCCAACATCAGCCGGACTCCGATTACCTCGGGAACT
TGCTCCGTAGTAAGACATTCATCGCGCTTGCTGCCTTCGACCAAGAAGCGGTTGTTGGCGCTCTCGCGGC
TTACGTTCTGCCCAAGTTTGAGCAGCCGCGTAGTGAGATCTATATCTATGATCTCGCAGTCTCCGGCGAG
CACCGGAGGCAGGGCATTGCCACCGCGCTCATCAATCTCCTCAAGCATGAGGCCAACGCGCTTGGTGCTT
ATGTGATCTACGTGCAAGCAGATTACGGTGACGATCCCGCAGTGGCTCTCTATACAAAGTTGGGCATACG
GGAAGAAGTGATGCACTTTGATATCGACCCAAGTACCGCCACCTAAGCAGAGCATTACGCTGACTTGACG
GGACGGCGCAAGCTCATGACCAAAATCCCTTAACGTGAGTTACGCGCGCGTCGTTCCACTGAGCGTCAGA
CCCCGTAGAAAAGATCAAAGGATCTTCTTGAGATCCTTTTTTTCTGCGCGTAATCTGCTGCTTGCAAACA
AAAAAACCACCGCTACCAGCGGTGGTTTGTTTGCCGGATCAAGAGCTACCAACTCTTTTTCCGAAGGTAA
CTGGCTTCAGCAGAGCGCAGATACCAAATACTGTTCTTCTAGTGTAGCCGTAGTTAGCCCACCACTTCAA
GAACTCTGTAGCACCGCCTACATACCTCGCTCTGCTAATCCTGTTACCAGTGGCTGCTGCCAGTGGCGAT
AAGTCGTGTCTTACCGGGTTGGACTCAAGACGATAGTTACCGGATAAGGCGCAGCGGTCGGGCTGAACGG
GGGGTTCGTGCACACAGCCCAGCTTGGAGCGAACGACCTACACCGAACTGAGATACCTACAGCGTGAGCT
ATGAGAAAGCGCCACGCTTCCCGAAGGGAGAAAGGCGGACAGGTATCCGGTAAGCGGCAGGGTCGGAACA
GGAGAGCGCACGAGGGAGCTTCCAGGGGGAAACGCCTGGTATCTTTATAGTCCTGTCGGGTTTCGCCACC
TCTGACTTGAGCGTCGATTTTTGTGATGCTCGTCAGGGGGGCGGAGCCTATGGAAAAACGCCAGCAACGC
GGCCTTTTTACGGTTCCTGGCCTTTTGCTGGCCTTTTGCTCACATGTTCTTTCCTGCGTTATCCCCTGAT
TCTGTGGATAACCGTATTACCGCCTTTGAGTGAGCTGATACCGCTCGCCGCAGCCGAACGACCGAGCGCA
GCGAGTCAGTGAGCGAGGAAGCGGAAGGCGAGAGTAGGGAACTGCCAGGCATCAAACTAAGCAGAAGGCC
CCTGACGGATGGCCTTTTTGCGTTTCTACAAACTCTTTCTGTGTTGTAAAACGACGGCCAGTCTTAAGCT
CGGGCCCCCTGGGCGGTTCTGATAACGAGTAATCGTTAATCCGCAAATAACGTAAAAACCCGCTTCGGCG
GGTTTTTTTATGGGGGGAGTTTAGGGAAAGAGCATTTGTCAGAATATTTAAGGGCGCCTGTCACTTTGCT
TGATATATGAGAATTATTTAACCTTATAAATGAGAAAAAAGCAACGCACTTTAAATAAGATACGTTGCTT
TTTCGATTGATGAACACCTATAATTAAACTATTCATCTATTATTTATGATTTTTTGTATATACAATATTT
CTAGTTTGTTAAAGAGAATTAAGAAAATAAATCTCGAAAATAATAAAGGGAAAATCAGTTTTTGATATCA
AAATTATACATGTCAACGATAATACAAAATATAATACAAACTATAAGATGTTATCAGTATTTATT
