>Addgene plasmid #82563 | pEMS1938 | addgene partial sequence | sequence record 159132 | rrnB-T1-term-F 5'-ACGAAAGGCTCAGTCGAAAG-3'
ATTGAGGGGTGTCGCCCTTATTCGACTCGGGGACGCGTTTTTTTTCTCGTTTTACTCACAAATACTTAAG
TATGTAAGTAGATACACTTCACCCACATAATAGAGAATACTCTATACATGTATTCATGGGTCAAAGGGGT
CCCTGAGATACACACAATTCATACTCATCCCTCTGAACACTGCAAGCGTCGTGTGGAGCCATTTGCTTTC
CCACACACTCGCTTTCTGCCGCAGCAAGGCTGGACCCTGCTGGAGTGGTGATGTGCAGGAACTGCCTCAT
AGCTCAGGTGGTAAAGTTATTTGGCTGGGAACTGAGTCTCTCCCCACATGCTGTCACACCCTTCCCGGCC
CTGACAAACACAAAGAGATGCATCCCATTGAGTCACCCACTTGGCTGAACCGTGTACCTGGTAACCTCCT
TGGGAGGTTCTTTGGAGGGTATTTTTCTCCTCTACACAAAGCATGCCTGCGAAGTAAGCTGAGAATGACA
AAAACAGGAAAGCCCAATCTTGCAGAGACAGAGGGGCCAAGGCCTGCATGATAATGCGGCCCAAATTCAT
AGCTCAGACCCAAAAGAAAACAAATGTTCCATTCTTTCTGTGTCCACCTCTAAACTAAGCAATACAGTGA
GGGCAGTAAATTGCAATTACAAGTAAGAACTTTAGCAGTTGCTGATCATAAAATGAAAAGGGACAAATAT
GTTTATCCTTAACAGGGTCACAAATAATTCCACAGCTGTTAATTTTGGCAGCCACGACTCTGCAGGCAGT
ATGGGCTCATGGTATACTATCTTCATTGTCACCTTGGACAAAGATCCTGTTGGCCAAAGGCACACAGGCA
TCTTCAGGAAAACTAGATTTAAATGGTAAGATTACCTATGCTTATGTTTTT
