>Addgene plasmid #82563 | pEMS1938 | addgene partial sequence | sequence record 159133 | M13-F20 5'-TGTAAAACGACGGCCAGT-3'
ACGAGTAATCGTTAATCCGCAAATAACGTAAAAACCCGCTTCGGCGGGTTTTTTTATGGGGGGAGTTTAG
GGAAAGAGCATTTGTCAGAATATTTAAGGGCGCCTGTCACTTTGCTTGATATATGAGAATTATTTAACCT
TATAAATGAGAAAAAAGCAACGCACTTTAAATAAGATACGTTGCTTTTTCGATTGATGAACACCTATAAT
TAAACTATTCATCTATTATTTATGATTTTTTGTATATACAATATTTCTAGTTTGTTAAAGAGAATTAAGA
AAATAAATCTCGAAAATAATAAAGGGAAAATCAGTTTTTGATATCAAAATTATACATGTCAACGATAATA
CAAAATATAATACAAACTATAAGATGTTATCAGTATTTATTATGCATTTAGAATAAATTTTGTGTCGCCC
TTATTCGACTCTTTTGGCGCGCCACCCGAAGGCCCGCAGAACCCCCAAGGCCGTGCTGCGCGGCGCCCTG
GGCGGGCCCTGGTGCCTTTGCGCCCGCGCTCCCGGCTCTTGGCCCCAGTCCGTTTGCCCCGCGGGTCTGT
CGCACCTCCTGGGTCTGCCAGCTCCTGCCGGGGGGTACCCTCTTTGAAGGTTCGGGGGCGGATTCTGTCC
CCCGGGCCCGGCCCCCCGGCCCGAAGCAGCCAATCCGTGCGCGGGTCATCGTGCCGCAGCCAATCACAGA
GCCTCTGGCAGCTGAAGTTAGGGAAACAACGGCTCTTGAGGGGTAGCTGAGGGCGCGGGACCGCTCCCCG
CCCGGCAGCCGCCCCCAGCCCCACCCGCCGTTGTCCTAGTCGCGGCCGAGCGCATTCTGGGCTGGCCTAG
GGCGCGCTTCTTGGGCCGCCTCCCTGCGCGTCCCGGCCCCGTCACTTCAGAAGGCGCTCGACCCCCAGTC
TGCACCACCCAGTCCACTCCCACATCCCCGACTG
